>Addgene plasmid #117172 | pBC2103-reci | depositor full sequence | sequence record 220976 | pBC2103-reci sequence 13730 bps
TTAATGTAGTCTTATGCAATACTCTTGTAGTCTTGCAACATGGTAACGATGAGTTAGCAACATGCCTTAC
AAGGAGAGAAAAAGCACCGTGCATGCCGATTGGTGGAAGTAAGGTGGTACGATCGTGCCTTATTAGGAAG
GCAACAGACGGGTCTGACATGGATTGGACGAACCACTGAATTGCCGCATTGCAGAGATATTGTATTTAAG
TGCCTAGCTCGATACAATAAACGGGTCTCTCTGGTTAGACCAGATCTGAGCCTGGGAGCTCTCTGGCTAA
CTAGGGAACCCACTGCTTAAGCCTCAATAAAGCTTGCCTTGAGTGCTTCAAGTAGTGTGTGCCCGTCTGT
TGTGTGACTCTGGTAACTAGAGATCCCTCAGACCCTTTTAGTCAGTGTGGAAAATCTCTAGCAGTGGCGC
CCGAACAGGGACTTGAAAGCGAAAGGGAAACCAGAGGAGCTCTCTCGACGCAGGACTCGGCTTGCTGAAG
CGCGCACGGCAAGAGGCGAGGGGCGGCGACTGGTGAGTACGCCAAAAATTTTGACTAGCGGAGGCTAGAA
GGAGAGAGATGGGTGCGAGAGCGTCAGTATTAAGCGGGGGAGAATTAGATCGCGATGGGAAAAAATTCGG
TTAAGGCCAGGGGGAAAGAAAAAATATAAATTAAAACATATAGTATGGGCAAGCAGGGAGCTAGAACGAT
TCGCAGTTAATCCTGGCCTGTTAGAAACATCAGAAGGCTGTAGACAAATACTGGGACAGCTACAACCATC
CCTTCAGACAGGATCAGAAGAACTTAGATCATTATATAATACAGTAGCAACCCTCTATTGTGTGCATCAA
AGGATAGAGATAAAAGACACCAAGGAAGCTTTAGACAAGATAGAGGAAGAGCAAAACAAAAGTAAGACCA
CCGCACAGCAAGCGGCCGCTGATCTTCAGACCTGGAGGAGGAGATATGAGGGACAATTGGAGAAGTGAAT
TATATAAATATAAAGTAGTAAAAATTGAACCATTAGGAGTAGCACCCACCAAGGCAAAGAGAAGAGTGGT
GCAGAGAGAAAAAAGAGCAGTGGGAATAGGAGCTTTGTTCCTTGGGTTCTTGGGAGCAGCAGGAAGCACT
ATGGGCGCAGCCTCAATGACGCTGACGGTACAGGCCAGACAATTATTGTCTGGTATAGTGCAGCAGCAGA
ACAATTTGCTGAGGGCTATTGAGGCGCAACAGCATCTGTTGCAACTCACAGTCTGGGGCATCAAGCAGCT
CCAGGCAAGAATCCTGGCTGTGGAAAGATACCTAAAGGATCAACAGCTCCTGGGGATTTGGGGTTGCTCT
GGAAAACTCATTTGCACCACTGCTGTGCCTTGGAATGCTAGTTGGAGTAATAAATCTCTGGAACAGATTT
GGAATCACACGACCTGGATGGAGTGGGACAGAGAAATTAACAATTACACAAGCTTAATACACTCCTTAAT
TGAAGAATCGCAAAACCAGCAAGAAAAGAATGAACAAGAATTATTGGAATTAGATAAATGGGCAAGTTTG
TGGAATTGGTTTAACATAACAAATTGGCTGTGGTATATAAAATTATTCATAATGATAGTAGGAGGCTTGG
TAGGTTTAAGAATAGTTTTTGCTGTACTTTCTATAGTGAATAGAGTTAGGCAGGGATATTCACCATTATC
GTTTCAGACCCACCTCCCAACCCCGAGGGGACCCGACAGGCCCGAAGGAATAGAAGAAGAAGGTGGAGAG
AGAGACAGAGACAGATCCATTCGATTAGTGAACGGATCTCGACGGTATCGGTTAACTTTTAAAAGAAAAG
GGGGGATTGGGGGGTACAGTGCAGGGGAAAGAATAGTAGACATAATAGCAACAGACATACAAACTAAAGA
ATTACAAAAACAAATTACAAAAATTCAAAATTTTATCGATAACGAGACTAGCCTCGATCGCCGAGGGCCT
ATTTCCCATGATTCCTTCATATTTGCATATACGATACAAGGCTGTTAGAGAGATAATTAGAATTAATTTG
ACTGTAAACACAAAGATATTAGTACAAAATACGTGACGTAGAAAGTAATAATTTCTTGGGTAGTTTGCAG
TTTTAAAATTATGTTTTAAAATGGACTATCATATGCTTACCGTAACTTGAAAGTATTTCGATTTCTTGGC
TTTATATATCTTGTGGAAAGGACGAAACACCGGAGACGGAGGACGACGAACGTCTCTGTTTAAGAGCTAT
GCTGGAAACAGCATAGCAAGTTTAAATAAGGCTAGTCCGTTATCAACTTGAAAAAGTGGCACCGAGTCGG
TGCTTTTTTTGAATTCGCTAGCTAGGTCTTGAAAGGAGTGGGAATTGGCTCCGGTGCCCGTCAGTGGGCA
GAGCGCACATCGCCCACAGTCCCCGAGAAGTTGGGGGGAGGGGTCGGCAATTGATCCGGTGCCTAGAGAA
GGTGGCGCGGGGTAAACTGGGAAAGTGATGTCGTGTACTGGCTCCGCCTTTTTCCCGAGGGTGGGGGAGA
ACCGTATATAAGTGCAGTAGTCGCCGTGAACGTTCTTTTTCGCAACGGGTTTGCCGCCAGAACACAGGAC
CGGTAGCGCTCCCGGGATGGATTACAAAGACGATGACGATAAGGACAAGAAGTACAGCATCGGCCTGGAC
ATCGGCACCAACTCTGTGGGCTGGGCCGTGATCACCGACGAGTACAAGGTGCCCAGCAAGAAATTCAAGG
TGCTGGGCAACACCGACCGGCACAGCATCAAGAAGAACCTGATCGGAGCCCTGCTGTTCGACAGCGGCGA
AACAGCCGAGGCCACCCGGCTGAAGAGAACCGCCAGAAGAAGATACACCAGACGGAAGAACCGGATCTGC
TATCTGCAAGAGATCTTCAGCAACGAGATGGCCAAGGTGGACGACAGCTTCTTCCACAGACTGGAAGAGT
CCTTCCTGGTGGAAGAGGATAAGAAGCACGAGCGGCACCCCATCTTCGGCAACATCGTGGACGAGGTGGC
CTACCACGAGAAGTACCCCACCATCTACCACCTGAGAAAGAAACTGGTGGACAGCACCGACAAGGCCGAC
CTGCGGCTGATCTATCTGGCCCTGGCCCACATGATCAAGTTCCGGGGCCACTTCCTGATCGAGGGCGACC
TGAACCCCGACAACAGCGACGTGGACAAGCTGTTCATCCAGCTGGTGCAGACCTACAACCAGCTGTTCGA
GGAAAACCCCATCAACGCCAGCGGCGTGGACGCCAAGGCCATCCTGTCTGCCAGACTGAGCAAGAGCAGA
CGGCTGGAAAATCTGATCGCCCAGCTGCCCGGCGCATCTCCAGCAAACAGTCTTGCCTTGAGTCTCACAG
CAGACCAGATGGTGTCAGCACTGCTCGATGCGGAGCCACCTATACTCTACTCTGAATACGACCCAACCAG
ACCGTTCAGCGAGGCTTCAATGATGGGACTCCTGACTAATCTGGCGGACAGGGAACTTGTGCACATGATC
AATTGGGCCAAACGGGTTCCCGGTTTTGTTGACCTTACCCTGCATGATCAGGTTCATCTGTTGGAATGTG
CATGGCTCGAAATACTTATGATTGGGCTCGTATGGAGGTCCATGGAGCACCCTGGCAAGCTCCTGTTTGC
TCCAAATCTCTTGTTGGATCGGAATCAGGGTAAATGTGTCGAAGGAATGGTAGAGATTTTTGATATGCTC
CTGGCAACCTCCAGTCGGTTCCGAATGATGAATCTGCAGGGGGAGGAGTTCGTGTGTCTGAAATCTATTA
TCCTGCTTAATTCCGGCGTTTATACTTTTCTGTCATCTACACTGAAGTCCCTGGAGGAGAAGGACCACAT
TCATCGCGTGTTGGACAAGATAACCGACACACTCATCCATCTGATGGCTAAGGCAGGGCTGACCCTGCAA
CAGCAACACCAGAGGCTTGCCCAACTGTTGCTCATTCTGAGCCACATCAGGCATATGTCCAATAAAGGAA
TGGAACACCTGTACAGCATGAAGTGTAAGAACGTAGTGCCACTCTATGATCTTCTTTTGGAGATGCTGGA
CGCTCACAGGCTCCACGCACCACCTGCATCTCCAGGCGAGAAGAAGAATGGCCTGTTCGGCAACCTGATT
GCCCTGAGCCTGGGCCTGACCCCCAACTTCAAGAGCAACTTCGACCTGGCCGAGGATGCCAAACTGCAGC
TGAGCAAGGACACCTACGACGACGACCTGGACAACCTGCTGGCCCAGATCGGCGACCAGTACGCCGACCT
GTTTCTGGCCGCCAAGAACCTGTCCGACGCCATCCTGCTGAGCGACATCCTGAGAGTGAACACCGAGATC
ACCAAGGCCCCCCTGAGCGCCTCTATGATCAAGAGATACGACGAGCACCACCAGGACCTGACCCTGCTGA
AAGCTCTCGTGCGGCAGCAGCTGCCTGAGAAGTACAAAGAGATTTTCTTCGACCAGAGCAAGAACGGCTA
CGCCGGCTACATTGACGGCGGAGCCAGCCAGGAAGAGTTCTACAAGTTCATCAAGCCCATCCTGGAAAAG
ATGGACGGCACCGAGGAACTGCTCGTGAAGCTGAACAGAGAGGACCTGCTGCGGAAGCAGCGGACCTTCG
ACAACGGCAGCATCCCCCACCAGATCCACCTGGGAGAGCTGCACGCCATTCTGCGGCGGCAGGAAGATTT
TTACCCATTCCTGAAGGACAACCGGGAAAAGATCGAGAAGATCCTGACCTTCCGCATCCCCTACTACGTG
GGCCCTCTGGCCAGGGGAAACAGCAGATTCGCCTGGATGACCAGAAAGAGCGAGGAAACCATCACCCCCT
GGAACTTCGAGGAAGTGGTGGACAAGGGCGCTTCCGCCCAGAGCTTCATCGAGCGGATGACCAACTTCGA
TAAGAACCTGCCCAACGAGAAGGTGCTGCCCAAGCACAGCCTGCTGTACGAGTACTTCACCGTGTATAAC
GAGCTGACCAAAGTGAAATACGTGACCGAGGGAATGAGAAAGCCCGCCTTCCTGAGCGGCGAGCAGAAAA
AGGCCATCGTGGACCTGCTGTTCAAGACCAACCGGAAAGTGACCGTGAAGCAGCTGAAAGAGGACTACTT
CAAGAAAATCGAGTGCTTCGACTCCGTGGAAATCTCCGGCGTGGAAGATCGGTTCAACGCCTCCCTGGGC
ACATACCACGATCTGCTGAAAATTATCAAGGACAAGGACTTCCTGGACAATGAGGAAAACGAGGACATTC
TGGAAGATATCGTGCTGACCCTGACACTGTTTGAGGACAGAGAGATGATCGAGGAACGGCTGAAAACCTA
TGCCCACCTGTTCGACGACAAAGTGATGAAGCAGCTGAAGCGGCGGAGATACACCGGCTGGGGCAGGCTG
AGCCGGAAGCTGATCAACGGCATCCGGGACAAGCAGTCCGGCAAGACAATCCTGGATTTCCTGAAGTCCG
ACGGCTTCGCCAACAGAAACTTCATGCAGCTGATCCACGACGACAGCCTGACCTTTAAAGAGGACATCCA
GAAAGCCCAGGTGTCCGGCCAGGGCGATAGCCTGCACGAGCACATTGCCAATCTGGCCGGCAGCCCCGCC
ATTAAGAAGGGCATCCTGCAGACAGTGAAGGTGGTGGACGAGCTCGTGAAAGTGATGGGCCGGCACAAGC
CCGAGAACATCGTGATCGAAATGGCCAGAGAGAACCAGACCACCCAGAAGGGACAGAAGAACAGCCGCGA
GAGAATGAAGCGGATCGAAGAGGGCATCAAAGAGCTGGGCAGCCAGATCCTGAAAGAACACCCCGTGGAA
AACACCCAGCTGCAGAACGAGAAGCTGTACCTGTACTACCTGCAGAATGGGCGGGATATGTACGTGGACC
AGGAACTGGACATCAACCGGCTGTCCGACTACGATGTGGACCATATCGTGCCTCAGAGCTTTCTGAAGGA
CGACTCCATCGACAACAAGGTGCTGACCAGAAGCGACAAGAACCGGGGCAAGAGCGACAACGTGCCCTCC
GAAGAGGTCGTGAAGAAGATGAAGAACTACTGGCGGCAGCTGCTGAACGCCAAGCTGATTACCCAGAGAA
AGTTCGACAATCTGACCAAGGCCGAGAGAGGCGGCCTGAGCGAACTGGATAAGGCCGGCTTCATCAAGAG
ACAGCTGGTGGAAACCCGGCAGATCACAAAGCACGTGGCACAGATCCTGGACTCCCGGATGAACACTAAG
TACGACGAGAATGACAAGCTGATCCGGGAAGTGAAAGTGATCACCCTGAAGTCCAAGCTGGTGTCCGATT
TCCGGAAGGATTTCCAGTTTTACAAAGTGCGCGAGATCAACAACTACCACCACGCCCACGACGCCTACCT
GAACGCCGTCGTGGGAACCGCCCTGATCAAAAAGTACCCTAAGCTGGAAAGCGAGTTCGTGTACGGCGAC
TACAAGGTGTACGACGTGCGGAAGATGATCGCCAAGAGCGAGCAGGAAATCGGCAAGGCTACCGCCAAGT
ACTTCTTCTACAGCAACATCATGAACTTTTTCAAGACCGAGATTACCCTGGCCAACGGCGAGATCCGGAA
GCGGCCTCTGATCGAGACAAACGGCGAAACCGGGGAGATCGTGTGGGATAAGGGCCGGGATTTTGCCACC
GTGCGGAAAGTGCTGAGCATGCCCCAAGTGAATATCGTGAAAAAGACCGAGGTGCAGACAGGCGGCTTCA
GCAAAGAGTCTATCCTGCCCAAGAGGAACAGCGATAAGCTGATCGCCAGAAAGAAGGACTGGGACCCTAA
GAAGTACGGCGGCTTCGACAGCCCCACCGTGGCCTATTCTGTGCTGGTGGTGGCCAAAGTGGAAAAGGGC
AAGTCCAAGAAACTGAAGAGTGTGAAAGAGCTGCTGGGGATCACCATCATGGAAAGAAGCAGCTTCGAGA
AGAATCCCATCGACTTTCTGGAAGCCAAGGGCTACAAAGAAGTGAAAAAGGACCTGATCATCAAGCTGCC
TAAGTACTCCCTGTTCGAGCTGGAAAACGGCCGGAAGAGAATGCTGGCCTCTGCCGGCGAACTGCAGAAG
GGAAACGAACTGGCCCTGCCCTCCAAATATGTGAACTTCCTGTACCTGGCCAGCCACTATGAGAAGCTGA
AGGGCTCCCCCGAGGATAATGAGCAGAAACAGCTGTTTGTGGAACAGCACAAGCACTACCTGGACGAGAT
CATCGAGCAGATCAGCGAGTTCTCCAAGAGAGTGATCCTGGCCGACGCTAATCTGGACAAAGTGCTGTCC
GCCTACAACAAGCACCGGGATAAGCCCATCAGAGAGCAGGCCGAGAATATCATCCACCTGTTTACCCTGA
CCAATCTGGGAGCCCCTGCCGCCTTCAAGTACTTTGACACCACCATCGACCGGAAGAGGTACACCAGCAC
CAAAGAGGTGCTGGACGCCACCCTGATCCACCAGAGCATCACCGGCCTGTACGAGACACGGATCGACCTG
TCTCAGCTGGGAGGCGACGGATCCGAATCCGGCAGTGGAGAGGGCAGAGGAAGTCTGCTAACATGCGGTG
ACGTCGAGGAGAATCCTGGCCCAATGGTGAGCAAGGGCGAGGAGGATAACATGGCCATCATCAAGGAGTT
CATGCGCTTCAAGGTGCACATGGAGGGCTCCGTGAACGGCCACGAGTTCGAGATCGAGGGCGAGGGCGAG
GGCCGCCCCTACGAGGGCACCCAGACCGCCAAGCTGAAGGTGACCAAGGGTGGCCCCCTGCCCTTCGCCT
GGGACATCCTGTCCCCTCAGTTCATGTACGGCTCCAAGGCCTACGTGAAGCACCCCGCCGACATCCCCGA
CTACTTGAAGCTGTCCTTCCCCGAGGGCTTCAAGTGGGAGCGCGTGATGAACTTCGAGGACGGCGGCGTG
GTGACCGTGACCCAGGACTCCTCCCTGCAGGACGGCGAGTTCATCTACAAGGTGAAGCTGCGCGGCACCA
ACTTCCCCTCCGACGGCCCCGTAATGCAGAAGAAAACCATGGGCTGGGAGGCCTCCTCCGAGCGGATGTA
CCCCGAGGACGGCGCCCTGAAGGGCGAGATCAAGCAGAGGCTGAAGCTGAAGGACGGCGGCCACTACGAC
GCTGAGGTCAAGACCACCTACAAGGCCAAGAAGCCCGTGCAGCTGCCCGGCGCCTACAACGTCAACATCA
AGTTGGACATCACCTCCCACAACGAGGACTACACCATCGTGGAACAGTACGAACGCGCCGAGGGCCGCCA
CTCCACCGGCGGCATGGACGAGCTGTACAAGCCCGGGGGAAGCGGAGCTACTAACTTCAGCCTGCTGAAG
CAGGCTGGAGATGTGGAGGAGAACCCTGGACCTATGAAAAAGCCTGAACTCACCGCGACGTCTGTCGAGA
AGTTTCTGATCGAAAAGTTCGACAGCGTATCCGACCTGATGCAGCTCTCGGAGGGCGAAGAATCTCGTGC
TTTCAGCTTCGATGTAGGAGGGCGTGGATATGTCCTGCGGGTAAATAGCTGCGCCGATGGTTTCTACAAA
GATCGTTATGTTTATCGGCACTTTGCATCGGCCGCGCTCCCGATTCCGGAAGTGCTTGACATTGGGGAGT
TCAGCGAGAGCCTGACCTATTGCATCTCCCGCCGTGCACAGGGTGTCACGTTGCAAGACCTGCCTGAAAC
CGAACTGCCCGCTGTTCTGCAGCCGGTCGCGGAGGCAATGGATGCGATCGCTGCGGCCGATCTTAGCCAG
ACGAGCGGGTTCGGCCCATTCGGACCGCAAGGAATCGGTCAATACACTACATGGCGTGATTTCATATGCG
CGATTGCTGATCCCCATGTGTATCACTGGCAAACTGTGATGGACGACACCGTCAGTGCGTCCGTCGCGCA
GGCTCTCGATGAGCTGATGCTTTGGGCCGAGGACTGCCCCGAAGTCCGGCACCTCGTGCACGCGGATTTC
GGCTCCAACAATGTCCTGACGGACAATGGCCGCATAACAGCGGTCATTGACTGGAGCGAGGCGATGTTCG
GGGATTCCCAATACGAGGTCGCCAACATCTTCTTCTGGAGGCCGTGGTTGGCTTGTATGGAGCAGCAGAC
GCGCTACTTCGAGCGGAGGCATCCGGAGCTTGCAGGATCGCCGCGGCTCCGGGCGTATATGCTCCGCATT
GGTCTTGACCAACTCTATCAGAGCTTGGTTGACGGCAATTTCGATGATGCAGCTTGGGCGCAGGGTCGAT
GCGACGCAATCGTCCGATCCGGAGCCGGGACTGTCGGGCGTACACAAATCGCCCGCAGAAGCGCGGCCGT
CTGGACCGATGGCTGTGTAGAAGTACTCGCCGATAGTGGAAACCGACGCCCCAGCACTCGTCCGAGGGCA
AAGGAATAGGAATTCTAATGTCGACTTCGAAACGCGTCTGGAACAATCAACCTCTGGATTACAAAATTTG
TGAAAGATTGACTGGTATTCTTAACTATGTTGCTCCTTTTACGCTATGTGGATACGCTGCTTTAATGCCT
TTGTATCATGCTATTGCTTCCCGTATGGCTTTCATTTTCTCCTCCTTGTATAAATCCTGGTTGCTGTCTC
TTTATGAGGAGTTGTGGCCCGTTGTCAGGCAACGTGGCGTGGTGTGCACTGTGTTTGCTGACGCAACCCC
CACTGGTTGGGGCATTGCCACCACCTGTCAGCTCCTTTCCGGGACTTTCGCTTTCCCCCTCCCTATTGCC
ACGGCGGAACTCATCGCCGCCTGCCTTGCCCGCTGCTGGACAGGGGCTCGGCTGTTGGGCACTGACAATT
CCGTGGTGTTGTCGGGGAAGCTGACGTCCTTTCCATGGCTGCTCGCCTGTGTTGCCACCTGGATTCTGCG
CGGGACGTCCTTCTGCTACGTCCCTTCGGCCCTCAATCCAGCGGACCTTCCTTCCCGCGGCCTGCTGCCG
GCTCTGCGGCCTCTTCCGCGTCTTCGCCTTCGCCCTCAGACGAGTCGGATCTCCCTTTGGGCCGCCTCCC
CGCCTGGAATTAATTCTGCAGTCGAGACCTAGAAAAACATGGAGCAATCACAAGTAGCAATACAGCAGCT
ACCAATGCTGATTGTGCCTGGCTAGAAGCACAAGAGGAGGAGGAGGTGGGTTTTCCAGTCACACCTCAGG
TACCTTTAAGACCAATGACTTACAAGGCAGCTGTAGATCTTAGCCACTTTTTAAAAGAAAAGGGGGGACT
GGAAGGGCTAATTCACTCCCAACGAAGACAAGATCTGCTTTTTGCTTGTACTGGGTCTCTCTGGTTAGAC
CAGATCTGAGCCTGGGAGCTCTCTGGCTAACTAGGGAACCCACTGCTTAAGCCTCAATAAAGCTTGCCTT
GAGTGCTTCAAGTAGTGTGTGCCCGTCTGTTGTGTGACTCTGGTAACTAGAGATCCCTCAGACCCTTTTA
GTCAGTGTGGAAAATCTCTAGCAGTAGTAGTTCATGTCATCTTATTATTCAGTATTTATAACTTGCAAAG
AAATGAATATCAGAGAGTGAGAGGAACTTGTTTATTGCAGCTTATAATGGTTACAAATAAAGCAATAGCA
TCACAAATTTCACAAATAAAGCATTTTTTTCACTGCATTCTAGTTGTGGTTTGTCCAAACTCATCAATGT
ATCTTATCATGTCTGGCTCTAGCTATCCCGCCCCTAACTCCGCCCATCCCGCCCCTAACTCCGCCCAGTT
CCGCCCATTCTCCGCCCCATGGCTGACTAATTTTTTTTATTTATGCAGAGGCCGAGGCCGCCTCGGCCTC
TGAGCTATTCCAGAAGTAGTGAGGAGGCTTTTTTGGAGGCCTAGGGACGTACCCAATTCGCTTTTGCGTC
GAAACGTACCCAATTCGCCCTATAGTGAGTCGTATTACGCGCGCTCACTGGCCGTCGTTTTACAACGTCG
TGACTGGGAAAACCCTGGCGTTACCCAACTTAATCGCCTTGCAGCACATCCCCCTTTCGCCAGCTGGCGT
AATAGCGAAGAGGCCCGCACCGATCGCCCTTCCCAACAGTTGCGCAGCCTGAATGGCGAATGGCGCG
[124 nt withheld, positions 11058-11181]
C
[91 nt withheld, positions 11183-11273]
A
[49 nt withheld, positions 11275-11323]
CCTTTGACGTTGGAGTCCACGTTCTTT
[37 nt withheld, positions 11351-11387]
ACCCTATCTCGGTCTATTCTTTTGATTTATAAGGGATTTTGCCGATTTCGGCCTATTGGTTAAAAAATGA
GCTGATTTAACAAAAATTTAACGCGAATTTTAACAAAATATTAACGTTTACAATTTCCCAGGTGGCACTT
TTCGGGGAAATGTGCGCGGAACCCCTATTTGTTTATTTTTCTAAATACATTCAAATATGTATCCGCTCAT
GAGACAATAACCCTGATAAATGCTTCAATAATATTGAAAAAGGAAGAGTATGAGTATTCAACATTTCCGT
GTCGCCCTTATTCCCTTTTTTGCGGCATTTTGCCTTCCTGTTTTTGCTCACCCAGAAACGCTGGTGAAAG
TAAAAGATGCTGAAGATCAGTTGGGTGCACGAGTGGGTTACATCGAACTGGATCTCAACAGCGGTAAGAT
CCTTGAGAGTTTTCGCCCCGAAGAACGTTTTCCAATGATGAGCACTTTTAAAGTTCTGCTATGTGGCGCG
GTATTATCCCGTATTGACGCCGGGCAAGAGCAACTCGGTCGCCGCATACACTATTCTCAGAATGACTTGG
TTGAGTACTCACCAGTCACAGAAAAGCATCTTACGGATGGCATGACAGTAAGAGAATTATGCAGTGCTGC
CATAACCATGAGTGATAACACTGCGGCCAACTTACTTCTGACAACGATCGGAGGACCGAAGGAGCTAACC
GCTTTTTTGCACAACATGGGGGATCATGTAACTCGCCTTGATCGTTGGGAACCGGAGCTGAATGAAGCCA
TACCAAACGACGAGCGTGACACCACGATGCCTGTAGCAATGGCAACAACGTTGCGCAAACTATTAACTGG
CGAACTACTTACTCTAGCTTCCCGGCAACAATTAATAGACTGGATGGAGGCGGATAAAGTTGCAGGACCA
CTTCTGCGCTCGGCCCTTCCGGCTGGCTGGTTTATTGCTGATAAATCTGGAGCCGGTGAGCGTGGGTCTC
GCGGTATCATTGCAGCACTGGGGCCAGATGGTAAGCCCTCCCGTATCGTAGTTATCTACACGACGGGGAG
TCAGGCAACTATGGATGAACGAAATAGACAGATCGCTGAGATAGGTGCCTCACTGATTAAGCATTGGTAA
CTGTCAGACCAAGTTTACTCATATATACTTTAGATTGATTTAAAACTTCATTTTTAATTTAAAAGGATCT
AGGTGAAGATCCTTTTTGATAATCTCATGACCAAAATCCCTTAACGTGAGTTTTCGTTCCACTGAGCGTC
AGACCCCGTAGAAAAGATCAAAGGATCTTCTTGAGATCCTTTTTTTCTGCGCGTAATCTGCTGCTTGCAA
ACAAAAAAACCACCGCTACCAGCGGTGGTTTGTTTGCCGGATCAAGAGCTACCAACTCTTTTTCCGAAGG
TAACTGGCTTCAGCAGAGCGCAGATACCAAATACTGTCCTTCTAGTGTAGCCGTAGTTAGGCCACCACTT
CAAGAACTCTGTAGCACCGCCTACATACCTCGCTCTGCTAATCCTGTTACCAGTGGCTGCTGCCAGTGGC
GATAAGTCGTGTCTTACCGGGTTGGACTCAAGACGATAGTTACCGGATAAGGCGCAGCGGTCGGGCTGAA
CGGGGGGTTCGTGCACACAGCCCAGCTTGGAGCGAACGACCTACACCGAACTGAGATACCTACAGCGTGA
GCTATGAGAAAGCGCCACGCTTCCCGAAGGGAGAAAGGCGGACAGGTATCCGGTAAGCGGCAGGGTCGGA
ACAGGAGAGCGCACGAGGGAGCTTCCAGGGGGAAACGCCTGGTATCTTTATAGTCCTGTCGGGTTTCGCC
ACCTCTGACTTGAGCGTCGATTTTTGTGATGCTCGTCAGGGGGGCGGAGCCTATGGAAAAACGCCAGCAA
CGCGGCCTTTTTACGGTTCCTGGCCTTTTGCTGGCCTTTTGCTCACATGTTCTTTCCTGCGTTATCCCCT
GATTCTGTGGATAACCGTATTACCGCCTTTGAGTGAGCTGATACCGCTCGCCGCAGCCGAACGACCGAGC
GCAGCGAGTCAGTGAGCGAGGAAGCGGAAGAGCGCCCAATACGCAAACCGCCTCTCCCCGCGCGTTGGCC
GATTCATTAATGCAGCTGGCACGACAGGTTTCCCGACTGGAAAGCGGGCAGTGAGCGCAACGCAATTAAT
GTGAGTTAGCTCACTCATTAGGCACCCCAGGCTTTACACTTTATGCTTCCGGCTCGTATGTTGTGTGGAA
TTGTGAGCGGATAACAATTTCACACAGGAAACAGCTATGACCATGATTACGCCAAGCGCGCAATTAACCC
TCACTAAAGGGAACAAAAGCTGGAGCTGCAAGC
Features (pLannotate 1.2.2; 33 found; start..end, strand, type, name):
      5..226     +  promoter       RSV promoter: Rous sarcoma virus enhancer/promoter
    233..413     +  LTR            5' LTR (truncated): truncated 5' long terminal repeat (LTR) from HIV-1
    460..585     +  misc_feature   HIV-1 Ψ: packaging signal of human immunodeficiency virus type 1
    569..932     +  CDS            HIV-1 gag (fragment): gag protein from human immunodeficiency virus 1; gag
   1027..1363    +  ncRNA          RRE: Accession: RF00036 - HIV Rev response element
   1688..1788    +  CDS            Rev (fragment): human immunodeficiency virus 1 (HIV-1) Rev protein; rev; enhances nuclear export of unspliced and incompletely spliced viral mRNAs
   1807..1924    +  misc_feature   cPPT/CTS: central polypurine tract and central termination sequence of HIV-1
   1953..2193    +  promoter       U6 promoter: RNA polymerase III promoter for human U6 snRNA
   2246..2313    +  misc_RNA       tracrRNA (fragment): trans-activating CRISPR RNA for the Streptococcus pyogenes CRISPR/Cas9 system
   2332..2350    +  CDS            small t antigen (fragment): SV40 (simian virus 40) small t antigen
   2376..2587    +  promoter       EF-1α core promoter: core promoter for human elongation factor EF-1α
   2634..3324    +  CDS            Cas9(N) (fragment): N-terminal portion of Streptococcus pyogenes Cas9 (Zetsche et al., 2015)
   3327..4097    +  CDS            ESR1 (fragment): ESR1_HUMAN - Also known as ESR, NR3A1. Experimental evidence at protein level: Swiss-Prot protein existence level 1. [Isoform 3]: Involved in activation of NOS3 and endothelial nitric oxide production (PubMed:21937726). Isoforms lacking one or several functional domains are thought to modulate transcriptional activity by competitive ligand or DNA binding and/or heterodimerization with the full-length receptor (PubMed:10970861). Binds to ERE and inhibits isoform 1 (PubMed:10970861). From Homo sapiens (Human).
   4095..5123    +  CDS            Cas9(N) (fragment): N-terminal portion of Streptococcus pyogenes Cas9 (Zetsche et al., 2015)
   5010..7508    +  CDS            Cas9(C): C-terminal portion of Streptococcus pyogenes Cas9 (Zetsche et al., 2015)
   7584..8291    +  CDS            mCherry: mCherry is a basic (constitutively fluorescent) red fluorescent protein published in 2004, derived from Discosoma sp.. It is reported to be a very rapidly-maturing monomer with low acid sensitivity.
   8364..9386    +  CDS            hph: KHYB_ECOLX - Experimental evidence at protein level: Swiss-Prot protein existence level 1. The aminoglycoside phosphotransferases achieve inactivation of their antibiotic substrates by phosphorylation. Only phosphorylates hygromycin and closely related compounds such as demethyl analogs and destomycin. From Escherichia coli.
   9425..10013   +  misc_feature   WPRE: woodchuck hepatitis virus posttranscriptional regulatory element
  10030..10218   +  CDS            nef (fragment): NEF_HV1Z2 - Experimental evidence at protein level: Swiss-Prot protein existence level 1. Extracellular Nef protein targets CD4(+) T-lymphocytes for apoptosis by interacting with CXCR4 surface receptors. From Human immunodeficiency virus type 1 group M subtype D (isolate Z2/CDC-Z34) (HIV-1).
  10220..10453   +  LTR            3' LTR (ΔU3): self-inactivating 3' long terminal repeat (LTR) from HIV-1
  10525..10646   +  polyA_signal   SV40 poly(A) signal: SV40 polyadenylation signal
  10686..10821   +  rep_origin     SV40 ori: SV40 origin of replication
  10869..10887   -  promoter       T7 promoter: promoter for bacteriophage T7 RNA polymerase
  10895..11050   +  CDS            lacZα (fragment): LacZα fragment of β-galactosidase; lacZ fragment
  11058..11513   +  rep_origin     f1 ori (sequence partly withheld): f1 bacteriophage origin of replication; arrow indicates direction of (+) strand synthesis
  11542..11646   +  promoter       AmpR promoter: bla
  11647..12507   +  CDS            AmpR: β-lactamase; bla; confers resistance to ampicillin, carbenicillin, and related antibiotics
  12678..13266   +  rep_origin     ori: high-copy-number ColE1/pMB1/pBR322/pUC origin of replication
  13449..13541   +  CDS            lacI (fragment): lac repressor; lacI; The lac repressor binds to the lac operator to inhibit transcription in E. coli. This inhibition can be relieved by adding lactose or isopropyl-β-D-thiogalactopyranoside (IPTG).
  13554..13575   +  protein_bind   CAP binding site: CAP binding activates transcription in the presence of cAMP. E. coli catabolite activator protein
  13590..13620   +  promoter       lac promoter: promoter for the E. coli lac operon
  13624..13646   +  protein_bind   lac operator (fragment): The lac repressor binds to the lac operator to inhibit transcription in E. coli. This inhibition can be relieved by adding lactose or isopropyl-β-D-thiogalactopyranoside (IPTG). lac repressor encoded by lacI
  13689..13707   +  promoter       T3 promoter: promoter for bacteriophage T3 RNA polymerase
