>Addgene plasmid #117172 | pBC2103-reci | addgene full sequence | sequence record 224902 | Addgene NGS Result
GAGGGCCTATTTCCCATGATTCCTTCATATTTGCATATACGATACAAGGCTGTTAGAGAGATAATTAGAA
TTAATTTGACTGTAAACACAAAGATATTAGTACAAAATACGTGACGTAGAAAGTAATAATTTCTTGGGTA
GTTTGCAGTTTTAAAATTATGTTTTAAAATGGACTATCATATGCTTACCGTAACTTGAAAGTATTTCGAT
TTCTTGGCTTTATATATCTTGTGGAAAGGACGAAACACCGGAGACGGAGGACGACGAACGTCTCTGTTTA
AGAGCTATGCTGGAAACAGCATAGCAAGTTTAAATAAGGCTAGTCCGTTATCAACTTGAAAAAGTGGCAC
CGAGTCGGTGCTTTTTTTGAATTCGCTAGCTAGGTCTTGAAAGGAGTGGGAATTGGCTCCGGTGCCCGTC
AGTGGGCAGAGCGCACATCGCCCACAGTCCCCGAGAAGTTGGGGGGAGGGGTCGGCAATTGATCCGGTGC
CTAGAGAAGGTGGCGCGGGGTAAACTGGGAAAGTGATGTCGTGTACTGGCTCCGCCTTTTTCCCGAGGGT
GGGGGAGAACCGTATATAAGTGCAGTAGTCGCCGTGAACGTTCTTTTTCGCAACGGGTTTGCCGCCAGAA
CACAGGACCGGTAGCGCTCCCGGGATGGATTACAAAGACGATGACGATAAGGACAAGAAGTACAGCATCG
GCCTGGACATCGGCACCAACTCTGTGGGCTGGGCCGTGATCACCGACGAGTACAAGGTGCCCAGCAAGAA
ATTCAAGGTGCTGGGCAACACCGACCGGCACAGCATCAAGAAGAACCTGATCGGAGCCCTGCTGTTCGAC
AGCGGCGAAACAGCCGAGGCCACCCGGCTGAAGAGAACCGCCAGAAGAAGATACACCAGACGGAAGAACC
GGATCTGCTATCTGCAAGAGATCTTCAGCAACGAGATGGCCAAGGTGGACGACAGCTTCTTCCACAGACT
GGAAGAGTCCTTCCTGGTGGAAGAGGATAAGAAGCACGAGCGGCACCCCATCTTCGGCAACATCGTGGAC
GAGGTGGCCTACCACGAGAAGTACCCCACCATCTACCACCTGAGAAAGAAACTGGTGGACAGCACCGACA
AGGCCGACCTGCGGCTGATCTATCTGGCCCTGGCCCACATGATCAAGTTCCGGGGCCACTTCCTGATCGA
GGGCGACCTGAACCCCGACAACAGCGACGTGGACAAGCTGTTCATCCAGCTGGTGCAGACCTACAACCAG
CTGTTCGAGGAAAACCCCATCAACGCCAGCGGCGTGGACGCCAAGGCCATCCTGTCTGCCAGACTGAGCA
AGAGCAGACGGCTGGAAAATCTGATCGCCCAGCTGCCCGGCGCATCTCCAGCAAACAGTCTTGCCTTGAG
TCTCACAGCAGACCAGATGGTGTCAGCACTGCTCGATGCGGAGCCACCTATACTCTACTCTGAATACGAC
CCAACCAGACCGTTCAGCGAGGCTTCAATGATGGGACTCCTGACTAATCTGGCGGACAGGGAACTTGTGC
ACATGATCAATTGGGCCAAACGGGTTCCCGGTTTTGTTGACCTTACCCTGCATGATCAGGTTCATCTGTT
GGAATGTGCATGGCTCGAAATACTTATGATTGGGCTCGTATGGAGGTCCATGGAGCACCCTGGCAAGCTC
CTGTTTGCTCCAAATCTCTTGTTGGATCGGAATCAGGGTAAATGTGTCGAAGGAATGGTAGAGATTTTTG
ATATGCTCCTGGCAACCTCCAGTCGGTTCCGAATGATGAATCTGCAGGGGGAGGAGTTCGTGTGTCTGAA
ATCTATTATCCTGCTTAATTCCGGCGTTTATACTTTTCTGTCATCTACACTGAAGTCCCTGGAGGAGAAG
GACCACATTCATCGCGTGTTGGACAAGATAACCGACACACTCATCCATCTGATGGCTAAGGCAGGGCTGA
CCCTGCAACAGCAACACCAGAGGCTTGCCCAACTGTTGCTCATTCTGAGCCACATCAGGCATATGTCCAA
TAAAGGAATGGAACACCTGTACAGCATGAAGTGTAAGAACGTAGTGCCACTCTATGATCTTCTTTTGGAG
ATGCTGGACGCTCACAGGCTCCACGCACCACCTGCATCTCCAGGCGAGAAGAAGAATGGCCTGTTCGGAA
ACCTGATTGCCCTGAGCCTGGGCCTGACCCCCAACTTCAAGAGCAACTTCGACCTGGCCGAGGATGCCAA
ACTGCAGCTGAGCAAGGACACCTACGACGACGACCTGGACAACCTGCTGGCCCAGATCGGCGACCAGTAC
GCCGACCTGTTTCTGGCCGCCAAGAACCTGTCCGACGCCATCCTGCTGAGCGACATCCTGAGAGTGAACA
CCGAGATCACCAAGGCCCCCCTGAGCGCCTCTATGATCAAGAGATACGACGAGCACCACCAGGACCTGAC
CCTGCTGAAAGCTCTCGTGCGGCAGCAGCTGCCTGAGAAGTACAAAGAGATTTTCTTCGACCAGAGCAAG
AACGGCTACGCCGGCTACATTGACGGCGGAGCCAGCCAGGAAGAGTTCTACAAGTTCATCAAGCCCATCC
TGGAAAAGATGGACGGCACCGAGGAACTGCTCGTGAAGCTGAACAGAGAGGACCTGCTGCGGAAGCAGCG
GACCTTCGACAACGGCAGCATCCCCCACCAGATCCACCTGGGAGAGCTGCACGCCATTCTGCGGCGGCAG
GAAGATTTTTACCCATTCCTGAAGGACAACCGGGAAAAGATCGAGAAGATCCTGACCTTCCGCATCCCCT
ACTACGTGGGCCCTCTGGCCAGGGGAAACAGCAGATTCGCCTGGATGACCAGAAAGAGCGAGGAAACCAT
CACCCCCTGGAACTTCGAGGAAGTGGTGGACAAGGGCGCTTCCGCCCAGAGCTTCATCGAGCGGATGACC
AACTTCGATAAGAACCTGCCCAACGAGAAGGTGCTGCCCAAGCACAGCCTGCTGTACGAGTACTTCACCG
TGTATAACGAGCTGACCAAAGTGAAATACGTGACCGAGGGAATGAGAAAGCCCGCCTTCCTGAGCGGCGA
GCAGAAAAAGGCCATCGTGGACCTGCTGTTCAAGACCAACCGGAAAGTGACCGTGAAGCAGCTGAAAGAG
GACTACTTCAAGAAAATCGAGTGCTTCGACTCCGTGGAAATCTCCGGCGTGGAAGATCGGTTCAACGCCT
CCCTGGGCACATACCACGATCTGCTGAAAATTATCAAGGACAAGGACTTCCTGGACAATGAGGAAAACGA
GGACATTCTGGAAGATATCGTGCTGACCCTGACACTGTTTGAGGACAGAGAGATGATCGAGGAACGGCTG
AAAACCTATGCCCACCTGTTCGACGACAAAGTGATGAAGCAGCTGAAGCGGCGGAGATACACCGGCTGGG
GCAGGCTGAGCCGGAAGCTGATCAACGGCATCCGGGACAAGCAGTCCGGCAAGACAATCCTGGATTTCCT
GAAGTCCGACGGCTTCGCCAACAGAAACTTCATGCAGCTGATCCACGACGACAGCCTGACCTTTAAAGAG
GACATCCAGAAAGCCCAGGTGTCCGGCCAGGGCGATAGCCTGCACGAGCACATTGCCAATCTGGCCGGCA
GCCCCGCCATTAAGAAGGGCATCCTGCAGACAGTGAAGGTGGTGGACGAGCTCGTGAAAGTGATGGGCCG
GCACAAGCCCGAGAACATCGTGATCGAAATGGCCAGAGAGAACCAGACCACCCAGAAGGGACAGAAGAAC
AGCCGCGAGAGAATGAAGCGGATCGAAGAGGGCATCAAAGAGCTGGGCAGCCAGATCCTGAAAGAACACC
CCGTGGAAAACACCCAGCTGCAGAACGAGAAGCTGTACCTGTACTACCTGCAGAATGGGCGGGATATGTA
CGTGGACCAGGAACTGGACATCAACCGGCTGTCCGACTACGATGTGGACCATATCGTGCCTCAGAGCTTT
CTGAAGGACGACTCCATCGACAACAAGGTGCTGACCAGAAGCGACAAGAACCGGGGCAAGAGCGACAACG
TGCCCTCCGAAGAGGTCGTGAAGAAGATGAAGAACTACTGGCGGCAGCTGCTGAACGCCAAGCTGATTAC
CCAGAGAAAGTTCGACAATCTGACCAAGGCCGAGAGAGGCGGCCTGAGCGAACTGGATAAGGCCGGCTTC
ATCAAGAGACAGCTGGTGGAAACCCGGCAGATCACAAAGCACGTGGCACAGATCCTGGACTCCCGGATGA
ACACTAAGTACGACGAGAATGACAAGCTGATCCGGGAAGTGAAAGTGATCACCCTGAAGTCCAAGCTGGT
GTCCGATTTCCGGAAGGATTTCCAGTTTTACAAAGTGCGCGAGATCAACAACTACCACCACGCCCACGAC
GCCTACCTGAACGCCGTCGTGGGAACCGCCCTGATCAAAAAGTACCCTAAGCTGGAAAGCGAGTTCGTGT
ACGGCGACTACAAGGTGTACGACGTGCGGAAGATGATCGCCAAGAGCGAGCAGGAAATCGGCAAGGCTAC
CGCCAAGTACTTCTTCTACAGCAACATCATGAACTTTTTCAAGACCGAGATTACCCTGGCCAACGGCGAG
ATCCGGAAGCGGCCTCTGATCGAGACAAACGGCGAAACCGGGGAGATCGTGTGGGATAAGGGCCGGGATT
TTGCCACCGTGCGGAAAGTGCTGAGCATGCCCCAAGTGAATATCGTGAAAAAGACCGAGGTGCAGACAGG
CGGCTTCAGCAAAGAGTCTATCCTGCCCAAGAGGAACAGCGATAAGCTGATCGCCAGAAAGAAGGACTGG
GACCCTAAGAAGTACGGCGGCTTCGACAGCCCCACCGTGGCCTATTCTGTGCTGGTGGTGGCCAAAGTGG
AAAAGGGCAAGTCCAAGAAACTGAAGAGTGTGAAAGAGCTGCTGGGGATCACCATCATGGAAAGAAGCAG
CTTCGAGAAGAATCCCATCGACTTTCTGGAAGCCAAGGGCTACAAAGAAGTGAAAAAGGACCTGATCATC
AAGCTGCCTAAGTACTCCCTGTTCGAGCTGGAAAACGGCCGGAAGAGAATGCTGGCCTCTGCCGGCGAAC
TGCAGAAGGGAAACGAACTGGCCCTGCCCTCCAAATATGTGAACTTCCTGTACCTGGCCAGCCACTATGA
GAAGCTGAAGGGCTCCCCCGAGGATAATGAGCAGAAACAGCTGTTTGTGGAACAGCACAAGCACTACCTG
GACGAGATCATCGAGCAGATCAGCGAGTTCTCCAAGAGAGTGATCCTGGCCGACGCTAATCTGGACAAAG
TGCTGTCCGCCTACAACAAGCACCGGGATAAGCCCATCAGAGAGCAGGCCGAGAATATCATCCACCTGTT
TACCCTGACCAATCTGGGAGCCCCTGCCGCCTTCAAGTACTTTGACACCACCATCGACCGGAAGAGGTAC
ACCAGCACCAAAGAGGTGCTGGACGCCACCCTGATCCACCAGAGCATCACCGGCCTGTACGAGACACGGA
TCGACCTGTCTCAGCTGGGAGGCGACGGATCCGAATCCGGCAGTGGAGAGGGCAGAGGAAGTCTGCTAAC
ATGCGGTGACGTCGAGGAGAATCCTGGCCCAATGGTGAGCAAGGGCGAGGAGGATAACATGGCCATCATC
AAGGAGTTCATGCGCTTCAAGGTGCACATGGAGGGCTCCGTGAACGGCCACGAGTTCGAGATCGAGGGCG
AGGGCGAGGGCCGCCCCTACGAGGGCACCCAGACCGCCAAGCTGAAGGTGACCAAGGGTGGCCCCCTGCC
CTTCGCCTGGGACATCCTGTCCCCTCAGTTCATGTACGGCTCCAAGGCCTACGTGAAGCACCCCGCCGAC
ATCCCCGACTACTTGAAGCTGTCCTTCCCCGAGGGCTTCAAGTGGGAGCGCGTGATGAACTTCGAGGACG
GCGGCGTGGTGACCGTGACCCAGGACTCCTCCCTGCAGGACGGCGAGTTCATCTACAAGGTGAAGCTGCG
CGGCACCAACTTCCCCTCCGACGGCCCCGTAATGCAGAAGAAAACCATGGGCTGGGAGGCCTCCTCCGAG
CGGATGTACCCCGAGGACGGCGCCCTGAAGGGCGAGATCAAGCAGAGGCTGAAGCTGAAGGACGGCGGCC
ACTACGACGCTGAGGTCAAGACCACCTACAAGGCCAAGAAGCCCGTGCAGCTGCCCGGCGCCTACAACGT
CAACATCAAGTTGGACATCACCTCCCACAACGAGGACTACACCATCGTGGAACAGTACGAACGCGCCGAG
GGCCGCCACTCCACCGGCGGCATGGACGAGCTGTACAAGCCCGGGGGAAGCGGAGCTACTAACTTCAGCC
TGCTGAAGCAGGCTGGAGATGTGGAGGAGAACCCTGGACCTATGAAAAAGCCTGAACTCACCGCGACGTC
TGTCGAGAAGTTTCTGATCGAAAAGTTCGACAGCGTATCCGACCTGATGCAGCTCTCGGAGGGCGAAGAA
TCTCGTGCTTTCAGCTTCGATGTAGGAGGGCGTGGATATGTCCTGCGGGTAAATAGCTGCGCCGATGGTT
TCTACAAAGATCGTTATGTTTATCGGCACTTTGCATCGGCCGCGCTCCCGATTCCGGAAGTGCTTGACAT
TGGGGAGTTCAGCGAGAGCCTGACCTATTGCATCTCCCGCCGTGCACAGGGTGTCACGTTGCAAGACCTG
CCTGAAACCGAACTGCCCGCTGTTCTGCAGCCGGTCGCGGAGGCAATGGATGCGATCGCTGCGGCCGATC
TTAGCCAGACGAGCGGGTTCGGCCCATTCGGACCGCAAGGAATCGGTCAATACACTACATGGCGTGATTT
CATATGCGCGATTGCTGATCCCCATGTGTATCACTGGCAAACTGTGATGGACGACACCGTCAGTGCGTCC
GTCGCGCAGGCTCTCGATGAGCTGATGCTTTGGGCCGAGGACTGCCCCGAAGTCCGGCACCTCGTGCACG
CGGATTTCGGCTCCAACAATGTCCTGACGGACAATGGCCGCATAACAGCGGTCATTGACTGGAGCGAGGC
GATGTTCGGGGATTCCCAATACGAGGTCGCCAACATCTTCTTCTGGAGGCCGTGGTTGGCTTGTATGGAG
CAGCAGACGCGCTACTTCGAGCGGAGGCATCCGGAGCTTGCAGGATCGCCGCGGCTCCGGGCGTATATGC
TCCGCATTGGTCTTGACCAACTCTATCAGAGCTTGGTTGACGGCAATTTCGATGATGCAGCTTGGGCGCA
GGGTCGATGCGACGCAATCGTCCGATCCGGAGCCGGGACTGTCGGGCGTACACAAATCGCCCGCAGAAGC
GCGGCCGTCTGGACCGATGGCTGTGTAGAAGTACTCGCCGATAGTGGAAACCGACGCCCCAGCACTCGTC
CGAGGGCAAAGGAATAGGAATTCTAATGTCGACTTCGAAACGCGTCTGGAACAATCAACCTCTGGATTAC
AAAATTTGTGAAAGATTGACTGGTATTCTTAACTATGTTGCTCCTTTTACGCTATGTGGATACGCTGCTT
TAATGCCTTTGTATCATGCTATTGCTTCCCGTATGGCTTTCATTTTCTCCTCCTTGTATAAATCCTGGTT
GCTGTCTCTTTATGAGGAGTTGTGGCCCGTTGTCAGGCAACGTGGCGTGGTGTGCACTGTGTTTGCTGAC
GCAACCCCCACTGGTTGGGGCATTGCCACCACCTGTCAGCTCCTTTCCGGGACTTTCGCTTTCCCCCTCC
CTATTGCCACGGCGGAACTCATCGCCGCCTGCCTTGCCCGCTGCTGGACAGGGGCTCGGCTGTTGGGCAC
TGACAATTCCGTGGTGTTGTCGGGGAAGCTGACGTCCTTTCCATGGCTGCTCGCCTGTGTTGCCACCTGG
ATTCTGCGCGGGACGTCCTTCTGCTACGTCCCTTCGGCCCTCAATCCAGCGGACCTTCCTTCCCGCGGCC
TGCTGCCGGCTCTGCGGCCTCTTCCGCGTCTTCGCCTTCGCCCTCAGACGAGTCGGATCTCCCTTTGGGC
CGCCTCCCCGCCTGGAATTAATTCTGCAGTCGAGACCTAGAAAAACATGGAGCAATCACAAGTAGCAATA
CAGCAGCTACCAATGCTGATTGTGCCTGGCTAGAAGCACAAGAGGAGGAGGAGGTGGGTTTTCCAGTCAC
ACCTCAGGTACCTTTAAGACCAATGACTTACAAGGCAGCTGTAGATCTTAGCCACTTTTTAAAAGAAAAG
GGGGGACTGGAAGGGCTAATTCACTCCCAACGAAGACAAGATCTGCTTTTTGCTTGTACTGGGTCTCTCT
GGTTAGACCAGATCTGAGCCTGGGAGCTCTCTGGCTAACTAGGGAACCCACTGCTTAAGCCTCAATAAAG
CTTGCCTTGAGTGCTTCAAGTAGTGTGTGCCCGTCTGTTGTGTGACTCTGGTAACTAGAGATCCCTCAGA
CCCTTTTAGTCAGTGTGGAAAATCTCTAGCAGTAGTAGTTCATGTCATCTTATTATTCAGTATTTATAAC
TTGCAAAGAAATGAATATCAGAGAGTGAGAGGAACTTGTTTATTGCAGCTTATAATGGTTACAAATAAAG
CAATAGCATCACAAATTTCACAAATAAAGCATTTTTTTCACTGCATTCTAGTTGTGGTTTGTCCAAACTC
ATCAATGTATCTTATCATGTCTGGCTCTAGCTATCCCGCCCCTAACTCCGCCCATCCCGCCCCTAACTCC
GCCCAGTTCCGCCCATTCTCCGCCCCATGGCTGACTAATTTTTTTTATTTATGCAGAGGCCGAGGCCGCC
TCGGCCTCTGAGCTATTCCAGAAGTAGTGAGGAGGCTTTTTTGGAGGCCTAGGGACGTACCCAATTCGCG
AAACGTACCCAATTCGCCCTATAGTGAGTCGTATTACGCGCGCTCACTGGCCGTCGTTTTACAACGTCGT
GACTGGGAAAACCCTGGCGTTACCCAACTTAATCGCCTTGCAGCACATCCCCCTTTCGCCAGCTGGCGTA
ATAGCGAAGAGGCCCGCACCGATCGCCCTTCCCAACAGTTGCGCAGCCTGAATGGCGAATGGG
[124 nt withheld, positions 9094-9217]
C
[91 nt withheld, positions 9219-9309]
A
[49 nt withheld, positions 9311-9359]
CCTTTGACGTTGGAGTCCACGTTCTTT
[37 nt withheld, positions 9387-9423]
ACCCTATCTCGGTCTATTCTTTTGATTTATAAGGGATTTTGCCGATTTCGGCCTATTGGTTAAAAAATGA
GCTGATTTAACAAAAATTTAACGCGAATTTTAACAAAATATTAACGCTTACAATTTAGGTGGCACTTTTC
GGGGAAATGTGCGCGGAACCCCTATTTGTTTATTTTTCTAAATACATTCAAATATGTATCCGCTCATGAG
ACAATAACCCTGATAAATGCTTCAATAATATTGAAAAAGGAAGAGTATGAGTATTCAACATTTCCGTGTC
GCCCTTATTCCCTTTTTTGCGGCATTTTGCCTTCCTGTTTTTGCTCACCCAGAAACGCTGGTGAAAGTAA
AAGATGCTGAAGATCAGTTGGGTGCACGAGTGGGTTACATCGAACTGGATCTCAACAGCGGTAAGATCCT
TGAGAGTTTTCGCCCCGAAGAACGTTTTCCAATGATGAGCACTTTTAAAGTTCTGCTATGTGGCGCGGTA
TTATCCCGTATTGACGCCGGGCAAGAGCAACTCGGTCGCCGCATACACTATTCTCAGAATGACTTGGTTG
AGTACTCACCAGTCACAGAAAAGCATCTTACGGATGGCATGACAGTAAGAGAATTATGCAGTGCTGCCAT
AACCATGAGTGATAACACTGCGGCCAACTTACTTCTGACAACGATCGGAGGACCGAAGGAGCTAACCGCT
TTTTTGCACAACATGGGGGATCATGTAACTCGCCTTGATCGTTGGGAACCGGAGCTGAATGAAGCCATAC
CAAACGACGAGCGTGACACCACGATGCCTGTAGCAATGGCAACAACGTTGCGCAAACTATTAACTGGCGA
ACTACTTACTCTAGCTTCCCGGCAACAATTAATAGACTGGATGGAGGCGGATAAAGTTGCAGGACCACTT
CTGCGCTCGGCCCTTCCGGCTGGCTGGTTTATTGCTGATAAATCTGGAGCCGGTGAGCGTGGGTCTCGCG
GTATCATTGCAGCACTGGGGCCAGATGGTAAGCCCTCCCGTATCGTAGTTATCTACACGACGGGGAGTCA
GGCAACTATGGATGAACGAAATAGACAGATCGCTGAGATAGGTGCCTCACTGATTAAGCATTGGTAACTG
TCAGACCAAGTTTACTCATATATACTTTAGATTGATTTAAAACTTCATTTTTAATTTAAAAGGATCTAGG
TGAAGATCCTTTTTGATAATCTCATGACCAAAATCCCTTAACGTGAGTTTTCGTTCCACTGAGCGTCAGA
CCCCGTAGAAAAGATCAAAGGATCTTCTTGAGATCCTTTTTTTCTGCGCGTAATCTGCTGCTTGCAAACA
AAAAAACCACCGCTACCAGCGGTGGTTTGTTTGCCGGATCAAGAGCTACCAACTCTTTTTCCGAAGGTAA
CTGGCTTCAGCAGAGCGCAGATACCAAATACTGTTCTTCTAGTGTAGCCGTAGTTAGGCCACCACTTCAA
GAACTCTGTAGCACCGCCTACATACCTCGCTCTGCTAATCCTGTTACCAGTGGCTGCTGCCAGTGGCGAT
AAGTCGTGTCTTACCGGGTTGGACTCAAGACGATAGTTACCGGATAAGGCGCAGCGGTCGGGCTGAACGG
GGGGTTCGTGCACACAGCCCAGCTTGGAGCGAACGACCTACACCGAACTGAGATACCTACAGCGTGAGCT
ATGAGAAAGCGCCACGCTTCCCGAAGGGAGAAAGGCGGACAGGTATCCGGTAAGCGGCAGGGTCGGAACA
GGAGAGCGCACGAGGGAGCTTCCAGGGGGAAACGCCTGGTATCTTTATAGTCCTGTCGGGTTTCGCCACC
TCTGACTTGAGCGTCGATTTTTGTGATGCTCGTCAGGGGGGCGGAGCCTATGGAAAAACGCCAGCAACGC
GGCCTTTTTACGGTTCCTGGCCTTTTGCTGGCCTTTTGCTCACATGTTCTTTCCTGCGTTATCCCCTGAT
TCTGTGGATAACCGTATTACCGCCTTTGAGTGAGCTGATACCGCTCGCCGCAGCCGAACGACCGAGCGCA
GCGAGTCAGTGAGCGAGGAAGCGGAAGAGCGCCCAATACGCAAACCGCCTCTCCCCGCGCGTTGGCCGAT
TCATTAATGCAGCTGGCACGACAGGTTTCCCGACTGGAAAGCGGGCAGTGAGCGCAACGCAATTAATGTG
AGTTAGCTCACTCATTAGGCACCCCAGGCTTTACACTTTATGCTTCCGGCTCGTATGTTGTGTGGAATTG
TGAGCGGATAACAATTTCACACAGGAAACAGCTATGACCATGATTACGCCAAGCGCGCAATTAACCCTCA
CTAAAGGGAACAAAAGCTGGAGCTGCAAGCTTAATGTAGTCTTATGCAATACTCTTGTAGTCTTGCAACA
TGGTAACGATGAGTTAGCAACATGCCTTACAAGGAGAGAAAAAGCACCGTGCATGCCGATTGGTGGAAGT
AAGGTGGTACGATCGTGCCTTATTAGGAAGGCAACAGACGGGTCTGACATGGATTGGACGAACCACTGAA
TTGCCGCATTGCAGAGATATTGTATTTAAGTGCCTAGCTCGATACATAAACGGGTCTCTCTGGTTAGACC
AGATCTGAGCCTGGGAGCTCTCTGGCTAACTAGGGAACCCACTGCTTAAGCCTCAATAAAGCTTGCCTTG
AGTGCTTCAAGTAGTGTGTGCCCGTCTGTTGTGTGACTCTGGTAACTAGAGATCCCTCAGACCCTTTTAG
TCAGTGTGGAAAATCTCTAGCAGTGGCGCCCGAACAGGGACTTGAAAGCGAAAGGGAAACCAGAGGAGCT
CTCTCGACGCAGGACTCGGCTTGCTGAAGCGCGCACGGCAAGAGGCGAGGGGCGGCGACTGGTGAGTACG
CCAAAAATTTTGACTAGCGGAGGCTAGAAGGAGAGAGATGGGTGCGAGAGCGTCAGTATTAAGCGGGGGA
GAATTAGATCGCGATGGGAAAAAATTCGGTTAAGGCCAGGGGGAAAGAAAAAATATAAATTAAAACATAT
AGTATGGGCAAGCAGGGAGCTAGAACGATTCGCAGTTAATCCTGGCCTGTTAGAAACATCAGAAGGCTGT
AGACAAATACTGGGACAGCTACAACCATCCCTTCAGACAGGATCAGAAGAACTTAGATCATTATATAATA
CAGTAGCAACCCTCTATTGTGTGCATCAAAGGATAGAGATAAAAGACACCAAGGAAGCTTTAGACAAGAT
AGAGGAAGAGCAAAACAAAAGTAAGACCACCGCACAGCAAGCGGCCGCTGATCTTCAGACCTGGAGGAGG
AGATATGAGGGACAATTGGAGAAGTGAATTATATAAATATAAAGTAGTAAAAATTGAACCATTAGGAGTA
GCACCCACCAAGGCAAAGAGAAGAGTGGTGCAGAGAGAAAAAAGAGCAGTGGGAATAGGAGCTTTGTTCC
TTGGGTTCTTGGGAGCAGCAGGAAGCACTATGGGCGCAGCGTCAATGACGCTGACGGTACAGGCCAGACA
ATTATTGTCTGGTATAGTGCAGCAGCAGAACAATTTGCTGAGGGCTATTGAGGCGCAACAGCATCTGTTG
CAACTCACAGTCTGGGGCATCAAGCAGCTCCAGGCAAGAATCCTGGCTGTGGAAAGATACCTAAAGGATC
AACAGCTCCTGGGGATTTGGGGTTGCTCTGGAAAACTCATTTGCACCACTGCTGTGCCTTGGAATGCTAG
TTGGAGTAATAAATCTCTGGAACAGATTTGGAATCACACGACCTGGATGGAGTGGGACAGAGAAATTAAC
AATTACACAAGCTTAATACACTCCTTAATTGAAGAATCGCAAAACCAGCAAGAAAAGAATGAACAAGAAT
TATTGGAATTAGATAAATGGGCAAGTTTGTGGAATTGGTTTAACATAACAAATTGGCTGTGGTATATAAA
ATTATTCATAATGATAGTAGGAGGCTTGGTAGGTTTAAGAATAGTTTTTGCTGTACTTTCTATAGTGAAT
AGAGTTAGGCAGGGATATTCACCATTATCGTTTCAGACCCACCTCCCAACCCCGAGGGGACCCGACAGGC
CCGAAGGAATAGAAGAAGAAGGTGGAGAGAGAGACAGAGACAGATCCATTCGATTAGTGAACGGATCTCG
ACGGTATCGGTTAACTTTTAAAAGAAAAGGGGGGATTGGGGGGTACAGTGCAGGGGAAAGAATAGTAGAC
ATAATAGCAACAGACATACAAACTAAAGAATTACAAAAACAAATTACAAAAATTCAAAATTTTATCGATC
ACGAGACTAGCCTCGATCGCC
Features (pLannotate 1.2.2; 33 found; start..end, strand, type, name):
      1..241     +  promoter       U6 promoter: RNA polymerase III promoter for human U6 snRNA
    294..361     +  misc_RNA       tracrRNA (fragment): trans-activating CRISPR RNA for the Streptococcus pyogenes CRISPR/Cas9 system
    380..398     +  CDS            small t antigen (fragment): SV40 (simian virus 40) small t antigen
    424..635     +  promoter       EF-1α core promoter: core promoter for human elongation factor EF-1α
    682..1372    +  CDS            Cas9(N) (fragment): N-terminal portion of Streptococcus pyogenes Cas9 (Zetsche et al., 2015)
   1375..2145    +  CDS            ESR1 (fragment): ESR1_HUMAN - Also known as ESR, NR3A1. Experimental evidence at protein level: Swiss-Prot protein existence level 1. [Isoform 3]: Involved in activation of NOS3 and endothelial nitric oxide production (PubMed:21937726). Isoforms lacking one or several functional domains are thought to modulate transcriptional activity by competitive ligand or DNA binding and/or heterodimerization with the full-length receptor (PubMed:10970861). Binds to ERE and inhibits isoform 1 (PubMed:10970861). From Homo sapiens (Human).
   2143..3171    +  CDS            Cas9(N) (fragment): N-terminal portion of Streptococcus pyogenes Cas9 (Zetsche et al., 2015)
   3058..5556    +  CDS            Cas9(C): C-terminal portion of Streptococcus pyogenes Cas9 (Zetsche et al., 2015)
   5632..6339    +  CDS            mCherry: mCherry is a basic (constitutively fluorescent) red fluorescent protein published in 2004, derived from Discosoma sp.. It is reported to be a very rapidly-maturing monomer with low acid sensitivity.
   6412..7434    +  CDS            hph: KHYB_ECOLX - Experimental evidence at protein level: Swiss-Prot protein existence level 1. The aminoglycoside phosphotransferases achieve inactivation of their antibiotic substrates by phosphorylation. Only phosphorylates hygromycin and closely related compounds such as demethyl analogs and destomycin. From Escherichia coli.
   7473..8061    +  misc_feature   WPRE: woodchuck hepatitis virus posttranscriptional regulatory element
   8078..8266    +  CDS            nef (fragment): NEF_HV1Z2 - Experimental evidence at protein level: Swiss-Prot protein existence level 1. Extracellular Nef protein targets CD4(+) T-lymphocytes for apoptosis by interacting with CXCR4 surface receptors. From Human immunodeficiency virus type 1 group M subtype D (isolate Z2/CDC-Z34) (HIV-1).
   8268..8501    +  LTR            3' LTR (ΔU3): self-inactivating 3' long terminal repeat (LTR) from HIV-1
   8573..8694    +  polyA_signal   SV40 poly(A) signal: SV40 polyadenylation signal
   8734..8869    +  rep_origin     SV40 ori: SV40 origin of replication
   8908..8926    -  promoter       T7 promoter: promoter for bacteriophage T7 RNA polymerase
   8934..9089    +  CDS            lacZα (fragment): LacZα fragment of β-galactosidase; lacZ fragment
   9094..9522    +  rep_origin     f1 ori (sequence partly withheld): f1 bacteriophage origin of replication; arrow indicates direction of (+) strand synthesis
   9575..9679    +  promoter       AmpR promoter: bla
   9680..10540   +  CDS            AmpR: β-lactamase; bla; confers resistance to ampicillin, carbenicillin, and related antibiotics
  10711..11299   +  rep_origin     ori: high-copy-number ColE1/pMB1/pBR322/pUC origin of replication
  11482..11574   +  CDS            lacI (fragment): lac repressor; lacI; The lac repressor binds to the lac operator to inhibit transcription in E. coli. This inhibition can be relieved by adding lactose or isopropyl-β-D-thiogalactopyranoside (IPTG).
  11587..11608   +  protein_bind   CAP binding site: CAP binding activates transcription in the presence of cAMP. E. coli catabolite activator protein
  11623..11653   +  promoter       lac promoter: promoter for the E. coli lac operon
  11657..11679   +  protein_bind   lac operator (fragment): The lac repressor binds to the lac operator to inhibit transcription in E. coli. This inhibition can be relieved by adding lactose or isopropyl-β-D-thiogalactopyranoside (IPTG). lac repressor encoded by lacI
  11722..11740   +  promoter       T3 promoter: promoter for bacteriophage T3 RNA polymerase
  11768..11994   +  promoter       RSV promoter: Rous sarcoma virus enhancer/promoter
  11995..12175   +  LTR            5' LTR (truncated): truncated 5' long terminal repeat (LTR) from HIV-1
  12222..12347   +  misc_feature   HIV-1 Ψ: packaging signal of human immunodeficiency virus type 1
  12331..12694   +  CDS            HIV-1 gag (fragment): gag protein from human immunodeficiency virus 1; gag
  12840..13073   +  misc_feature   RRE: The Rev response element (RRE) of HIV-1 allows for Rev-dependent mRNA export from the nucleus to the cytoplasm.
  13450..13550   +  CDS            Rev (fragment): human immunodeficiency virus 1 (HIV-1) Rev protein; rev; enhances nuclear export of unspliced and incompletely spliced viral mRNAs
  13569..13686   +  misc_feature   cPPT/CTS: central polypurine tract and central termination sequence of HIV-1
