[The description below was written by a language model from this plasmid's Addgene catalogue record and pLannotate feature annotations shown in this document.]
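Description:
pBC2103-reci is an all-in-one, self-inactivating HIV-1-based lentiviral transfer plasmid of about 13.7 kb that delivers an sgRNA together with an allosterically regulated Cas9 ("arC9") to mammalian cells. In bacteria it is maintained through a high-copy ColE1/pUC-type origin with ampicillin resistance (AmpR), and the backbone also carries an f1 origin, an SV40 origin and residual lac/T7/T3 cloning elements. The viral portion has an RSV promoter driving a truncated 5' LTR, followed by the Ψ packaging signal with a gag fragment, the RRE for Rev-dependent RNA export and the cPPT/CTS. It ends with a WPRE and a ΔU3 3' LTR, followed by an SV40 polyadenylation signal. This layout requires packaging functions to be supplied in trans and leaves the integrated provirus without LTR promoter activity.

Between the cPPT and the WPRE sit two expression units. A human U6 Pol III promoter drives an S. pyogenes sgRNA scaffold; the record does not state a specific targeting spacer. Downstream, the EF-1α core (EFS) promoter drives a single open reading frame. It encodes S. pyogenes Cas9 interrupted in its N-terminal region by a fragment of the human estrogen receptor ESR1, followed by T2A-mCherry and P2A-hygromycin phosphotransferase. The 2A peptides yield separate proteins, so transduced cells can be tracked by red fluorescence and selected with hygromycin. This version of arC9 lacks a nuclear localization signal. The associated study describes an allosteric Cas9 switch, consistent with use for ligand-controlled genome editing or targeting, although the ligand is not named in the record. The depositor and sequencing-derived records differ by only 16 nt and in their start coordinate, and they show the same features in the same order.
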