Addgene plasmid #117172: pBC2103-reci
Purpose: U6-sgRNA-EFS-arC9-T2A-mCherry-P2A-Hygro; arC9 without NLS
Depositing lab: David Savage. Depositing organization: University of California, Berkeley. Publication: Profiling of engineering hotspots identifies an allosteric CRISPR-Cas9 switch. Oakes BL, Nadler DC, Flamholz A, Fellmann C, Staahl BT, Doudna JA, Savage DF. Nat Biotechnol. 2016 May 2. doi: 10.1038/nbt.3528. PubMed 27136077.
Backbone
  Vector backbone: Lenti
  Backbone size w/o insert (bp): 8855
  Total vector size (bp): 13730
  Vector type: Lentiviral
Growth in bacteria
  Bacterial resistance: Ampicillin, 100 μg/mL
  Growth temperature: 37°C
  Growth strain: NEB Stable
  Copy number: High Copy
Gene/Insert
  Gene/Insert name: reci_arCas9 without NLS
Terms and licenses: Academic/Nonprofit Terms; Industry Terms: Not Available to Industry
How to cite: pBC2103-reci was a gift from David Savage (Addgene plasmid # 117172 ; http://n2t.net/addgene:117172 ; RRID:Addgene_117172)
